>Addgene plasmid #185082 | KBB354 | addgene full sequence | sequence record 368002 | Addgene NGS Result
CCTACAGCGTGAGCTATGAGAAAGCGCCACGCTTCCCGAAGGGAGAAAGGCGGACAGGTATCCGGTAAGC
GGCAGGGTCGGAACAGGAGAGCGCACGAGGGAGCTTCCAGGGGGAAACGCCTGGTATCTTTATAGTCCTG
TCGGGTTTCGCCACCTCTGACTTGAGCGTCGATTTTTGTGATGCTCGTCAGGGGGGCGGAGCCTATGGAA
AAACGCCAGCAACGCGGCCTTTTTACGGTTCCTGGCCTTTTGCTGGCCTTTTGCTCACATGTTCTTTCCT
GCGTTATCCCCTGATTCTGTGGATAACCGTATTACCGCCTTTGAGTGAGCTGATACCGCTCGCCGCAGCC
GAACGACCGAGCGCAGCGAGTCAGTGAGCGAGGAAGCGGAAGAGCGCCCAATACGCAAACCGCCTCTCCC
CGCGCGTTGGCCGATTCATTAATGCAGCTGGCACGACAGGTTTCCCGACTGGAAAGCGGGCAGTGAGCGC
AACGCAATTAATGTGAGTTAGCTCACTCATTAGGCACCCCAGGCTTTACACTTTATGCTTCCGGCTCGTA
TGTTGTGTGGAATTGTGAGCGGATAACAATTTCACACAGGAAACAGCTATGACCATGATTACGCCAAGCT
CGAAATTAACCCTCACTAAAGGGAACAAAAGCTGGTACCGGGCCCCCCCTCGAGGTCGACGGTATCGATA
AGCTTGATATCGAATTCCTGCAGGTCACTGTCTTCTGCTTCACTCTCGCCGCCAATCTCCTTCTTAAACG
CTTCAATAGTATCAAGAAGTTCTGTCGCTAGTGCGGTCATCTCTTGCGACCGATCTTCTTCACTCAGTAT
CAATTCCACCGCATATAACTGAAGATAGTATCCGATGATCCCTAACCCAACTTTGTCAAAATCCTTCGCT
GTAGCGACAACCCTTGCAGCGTTACTAGCCATAGAATTTATTTAAAATGTGGACAATTAGTTTCTAAAAA
TTGAATCAAATAAAATAAGAAAGCTTATTGTTCCTTTTTTTGTCTTCATCTGGACCGTTTGGATAAGATC
ATTCACCAAATCTTAGTTTTTTTTTTTAGTTTCCTTCTCCAACGATTTCATAATAATAAAAAAAAACAAC
AAAAAACACGATTGAGAAACATCAATATGAACTAAGCAATAGCTAAAAAAAAAAGAATAATAAAGGGGAA
CACAGTATAATTCTCGAGAGGATGGCGTTGGAAGAAGTGGTACGATACTTAGGACCTCACAATGAGATCC
CTTTGACACTCACTAGAGACTCGGAGACTGGCCATTTCCTCCTGAAACATTTTCTGCCCATTTTGCAGCA
ATATCATGACACGGGGAATATTAACGAGACCAACCCCGATAGTTTCCCCACTGATGAGGAAAGAAATAAA
TTACTGGCACATTATGGAATTGCTGTAAATACAGACGACCGAGGTGAGTTATGGATAGAGCTGGAAAAAT
GTTTACAATTATTAAACATGCTAAATTTATTCGGTTTGTTCCAGGATGCATTCGAATTTGAGGAGCCTGA
AACAGATCAGGATGAAGAAGATCCCAGCCATTCGAAACTACCAGAAAACAAGACCAAAAGTGAAAATTCT
AAGGATAATATCAGCTCAAAGAGGATTAATAATTTACAAGATATGAGCCTGGATTCTGATGCACACAGAG
AATTAGGCTCTCCTTTAAAAAAACTAAAAATAGATACCTCTGTAATAGATGCTGAGAGTGACTCCACTCC
GAATACTGCCAGAGGCAAGCCTAACGATGATATTAATAAGGGCCCTAGCGGCGACAATGAAAATAATGGC
ACTGATGACAATGACAGAACCGCTGGACCTATCATAACATTCACTCATGACCTAACTTCTGACTTTTTAA
GCAGTCCACTGAAAATCATGAAAGCACTACCTTCTCCAGTTGTAAATGATAATGAACAGAAGATGAAACT
AGAGGCATTCTTACAACGGTTGTTATTTCCAGAAATTCAAGAAATGCCTACATCCCTTAATAATGACAGC
AGCAAAGGAGAAGAACTCTTCACTGGAGTTGTCCCAATTCTTGTTGAATTAGATGGTGATGTTAATGGGC
ACAAATTTTCTGTCAGTGGAGAGGGTGAAGGTGATGCAACATACGGAAAACTTACCCTTAAATTTATTTG
CACTACTGGAAAACTACCTGTTCCATGGCCAACACTTGTCACTACTTTCACTTATGGTGTTCAGTGCTTT
TCAAGATACCCGGATCATATGAAACGGCATGACTTTTTCAAGAGTGCCATGCCCGAAGGTTATGTACAGG
AAAGAACTATATTTTTCAAAGATGACGGGAACTACAAGACACGTGCTGAAGTCAAGTTTGAAGGTGATAC
CCTTGTTAATAGAATCGAGTTAAAAGGTATTGATTTTAAAGAAGATGGAAACATTCTTGGGCACAAATTG
GAATACAACTATAACTCACACAATGTATACATCATGGCAGACAAACAAAAGAATGGAATCAAAGCTAACT
TCAAAATTAGACACAACATTGAAGATGGAAGCGTTCAACTAGCAGACCATTATCAACAAAATACTCCAAT
TGGCGATGGCCCTGTCCTTTTACCAGACAACCATTACCTGTCCACACAATCTGCCCTTTCGAAAGATCCC
AACGAAAAGAGAGACCACATGGTCCTTCTTGAGTTTGTAACAGCTGCTGGGATTACACATGGCATGGATG
AACTATACAAAGGATCCGGCTGCTAACAAAGCCCGAAAGGAAGCTGAGTTGGCTGCTGCCACCGCTGAGC
AATAACTAGCATAACCCCTTGGGGCCTCTAAACGGGTCTTGAGGGGTTTTTTGCTGAAAGGAGGAACTAT
ATCCGGATATCCACAGGACGGGTGTGGTCGCCATGATCGCGTAGTCGATAGTGGCTCCAAGTAGCGAAGC
GAGCAGGACTGGGCGGCGGCCAAAGCGGTCGGACAGTGCTCCGAGAACGGGTGCGCATAGAAATTGCATC
AACGCATATAGCGCTAGAGCGGCCGCCACCGCGGTGGAGCTCCAATTCGCCCTATAGTGAGTCGTATTAC
AATTCACTGGCCGTCGTTTTACAACGTCGTGACTGGGAAAACCCTGGCGTTACCCAACTTAATCGCCTTG
CAGCACATCCCCCTTTCGCCAGCTGGCGTAATAGCGAAGAGGCCCGCACCGATCGCCCTTCCCAACAGTT
GCGCAGCCTGAATGGCGAATGG
[124 nt withheld, positions 3243-3366]
C
[91 nt withheld, positions 3368-3458]
A
[49 nt withheld, positions 3460-3508]
CCTTTGACGTTGGAGTCCACGTTCTTT
[37 nt withheld, positions 3536-3572]
ACCCTATCTCGGTCTATTCTTTTGATTTATAAGGGATTTTGCCGATTTCGGCCTATTGGTTAAAAAATGA
GCTGATTTAACAAAAATTTAACGCGAATTTTAACAAAATATTAACGCTTACAATTTCCTGATGCGGTATT
TTCTCCTTACGCATCTGTGCGGTATTTCACACCGCATAGGGTAATAACTGATATAATTAAATTGAAGCTC
TAATTTGTGAGTTTAGTATACATGCATTTACTTATAATACAGTTTTTTAGTTTTGCTGGCCGCATCTTCT
CAAATATGCTTCCCAGCCTGCTTTTCTGTAACGTTCACCCTCTACCTTAGCATCCCTTCCCTTTGCAAAT
AGTCCTCTTCCAACAATAATAATGTCAGATCCTGTAGAGACCACATCATCCACGGTTCTATACTGTTGAC
CCAATGCGTCTCCCTTGTCATCTAAACCCACACCGGGTGTCATAATCAACCAATCGTAACCTTCATCTCT
TCCACCCATGTCTCTTTGAGCAATAAAGCCGATAACAAAATCTTTGTCGCTCTTCGCAATGTCAACAGTA
CCCTTAGTATATTCTCCAGTAGATAGGGAGCCCTTGCATGACAATTCTGCTAACATCAAAAGGCCTCTAG
GTTCCTTTGTTACTTCTTCTGCCGCCTGCTTCAAACCGCTAACAATACCTGGGCCCACCACACCGTGTGC
ATTCGTAATGTCTGCCCATTCTGCTATTCTGTATACACCCGCAGAGTACTGCAATTTGACTGTATTACCA
ATGTCAGCAAATTTTCTGTCTTCGAAGAGTAAAAAATTGTACTTGGCGGATAATGCCTTTAGCGGCTTAA
CTGTGCCCTCCATGGAAAAATCAGTCAAGATATCCACATGTGTTTTTAGTAAACAAATTTTGGGACCTAA
TGCTTCAACTAACTCCAGTAATTCCTTGGTGGTACGAACATCCAATGAAGCACACAAGTTTGTTTGCTTT
TCGTGCATGATATTAAATAGCTTGGCAGCAACAGGACTAGGATGAGTAGCAGCACGTTCCTTATATGTAG
CTTTCGACATGATTTATCTTCGTTTCCTGCAGGTTTTTGTTCTGTGCAGTTGGGTTAAGAATACTGGGCA
ATTTCATGTTTCTTCAACACTACATATGCGTATATATACCAATCTAAGTCTGTGCTCCTTCCTTCGTTCT
TCCTTCTGTTCGGAGATTACCGAATCAAAAAAATTTCAAGGAAACCGAAATCAAAAAAAAGAATAAAAAA
AAAATGATGAATTGAAAAGGTGGTATGGTGCACTCTCAGTACAATCTGCTCTGATGCCGCATAGTTAAGC
CAGCCCCGACACCCGCCAACACCCGCTGACGCGCCCTGACGGGCTTGTCTGCTCCCGGCATCCGCTTACA
GACAAGCTGTGACCGTCTCCGGGAGCTGCATGTGTCAGAGGTTTTCACCGTCATCACCGAAACGCGCGAG
ACGAAAGGGCCTCGTGATACGCCTATTTTTATAGGTTAATGTCATGATAATAATGGTTTCTTAGACGGAT
CGCTTGCCTGTAACTTACACGCGCCTCGTATCTTTTAATGATGGAATAATTTGGGAATTTACTCTGTGTT
TATTTATTTTTATGTTTTGTATTTGGATTTTAGAAAGTAAATAAAGAAGGTAGAAGAGTTACGGAATGAA
GAAAAAAAAATAAACAAAGGTTTAAAAAATTTCAACAAAAAGCGTACTTTACATATATATTTATTAGACA
AGAAAAGCAGATTAAATAGATATACATTCGATTAACGATAAGTAAAATGTAAAATCACAGGATTTTCGTG
TGTGGTCTTCTACACAGACAAGATGAAACAATTCGGCATTAATACCTGAGAGCAGGAAGAGCAAGATAAA
AGGTAGTATTTGTTGGCGATCCCCCTAGAGTCTTTTACATCTTCGGAAAACAAAAACTATTTTTTCTTTA
ATTTCTTTTTTTACTTTCTATTTTTAATTTATATATTTATATTAAAAAATTTAAATTATAATTATTTTTA
TAGCACGTGATGAAAAGGACCCAGGTGGCACTTTTCGGGGAAATGTGCGCGGAACCCCTATTTGTTTATT
TTTCTAAATACATTCAAATATGTATCCGCTCATGAGACAATAACCCTGATAAATGCTTCAATAATATTGA
AAAAGGAAGAGTATGAGTATTCAACATTTCCGTGTCGCCCTTATTCCCTTTTTTGCGGCATTTTGCCTTC
CTGTTTTTGCTCACCCAGAAACGCTGGTGAAAGTAAAAGATGCTGAAGATCAGTTGGGTGCACGAGTGGG
TTACATCGAACTGGATCTCAACAGCGGTAAGATCCTTGAGAGTTTTCGCCCCGAAGAACGTTTTCCAATG
ATGAGCACTTTTAAAGTTCTGCTATGTGGCGCGGTATTATCCCGTATTGACGCCGGGCAAGAGCAACTCG
GTCGCCGCATACACTATTCTCAGAATGACTTGGTTGAGTACTCACCAGTCACAGAAAAGCATCTTACGGA
TGGCATGACAGTAAGAGAATTATGCAGTGCTGCCATAACCATGAGTGATAACACTGCGGCCAACTTACTT
CTGACAACGATCGGAGGACCGAAGGAGCTAACCGCTTTTTTGCACAACATGGGGGATCATGTAACTCGCC
TTGATCGTTGGGAACCGGAGCTGAATGAAGCCATACCAAACGACGAGCGTGACACCACGATGCCTGTAGC
AATGGCAACAACGTTGCGCAAACTATTAACTGGCGAACTACTTACTCTAGCTTCCCGGCAACAATTAATA
GACTGGATGGAGGCGGATAAAGTTGCAGGACCACTTCTGCGCTCGGCCCTTCCGGCTGGCTGGTTTATTG
CTGATAAATCTGGAGCCGGTGAGCGTGGGTCTCGCGGTATCATTGCAGCACTGGGGCCAGATGGTAAGCC
CTCCCGTATCGTAGTTATCTACACGACGGGGAGTCAGGCAACTATGGATGAACGAAATAGACAGATCGCT
GAGATAGGTGCCTCACTGATTAAGCATTGGTAACTGTCAGACCAAGTTTACTCATATATACTTTAGATTG
ATTTAAAACTTCATTTTTAATTTAAAAGGATCTAGGTGAAGATCCTTTTTGATAATCTCATGACCAAAAT
CCCTTAACGTGAGTTTTCGTTCCACTGAGCGTCAGACCCCGTAGAAAAGATCAAAGGATCTTCTTGAGAT
CCTTTTTTTCTGCGCGTAATCTGCTGCTTGCAAACAAAAAAACCACCGCTACCAGCGGTGGTTTGTTTGC
CGGATCAAGAGCTACCAACTCTTTTTCCGAAGGTAACTGGCTTCAGCAGAGCGCAGATACCAAATACTGT
TCTTCTAGTGTAGCCGTAGTTAGGCCACCACTTCAAGAACTCTGTAGCACCGCCTACATACCTCGCTCTG
CTAATCCTGTTACCAGTGGCTGCTGCCAGTGGCGATAAGTCGTGTCTTACCGGGTTGGACTCAAGACGAT
AGTTACCGGATAAGGCGCAGCGGTCGGGCTGAACGGGGGGTTCGTGCACACAGCCCAGCTTGGAGCGAAC
GACCTACACCGAACTGAGATA
Features (pLannotate 1.2.2; 25 found; start..end, strand, type, name):
    394..486     +  CDS            lacI (fragment): lac repressor; lacI; The lac repressor binds to the lac operator to inhibit transcription in E. coli. This inhibition can be relieved by adding lactose or isopropyl-β-D-thiogalactopyranoside (IPTG).
    499..520     +  protein_bind   CAP binding site: CAP binding activates transcription in the presence of cAMP. E. coli catabolite activator protein
    535..565     +  promoter       lac promoter: promoter for the E. coli lac operon
    573..589     +  protein_bind   lac operator: The lac repressor binds to the lac operator to inhibit transcription in E. coli. This inhibition can be relieved by adding lactose or isopropyl-β-D-thiogalactopyranoside (IPTG). lac repressor encoded by lacI
    634..652     +  promoter       T3 promoter: promoter for bacteriophage T3 RNA polymerase
    664..723     -  misc_feature   MCS (fragment): pBluescript multiple cloning site
    724..942     -  CDS            VTA1 (fragment): VTA1_YEAST - Experimental evidence at protein level: Swiss-Prot protein existence level 1. Has a role in the formation of the multivesicular body (MVB). Required for the sorting of lipids to form intralumenal vesicles and for fluid-phase transport to the vacuole. Required for sorting the plasma membrane proteins STE2 and STE3 into the MVB. Acts a cofactor of VSP4, promotes the oligomerization of VPS4 and stimulates its ATPase activity by 6- to 8-fold. From Saccharomyces cerevisiae (strain ATCC 204508 / S288c) (Baker's yeast).
   1212..2033    +  CDS            SWI6 (fragment): SWI6_YEAST - Experimental evidence at protein level: Swiss-Prot protein existence level 1. Part of a complex involved in cell-cycle-dependent transcription. SWI4 and SWI6 are required for formation of the cell- cycle box factor-DNA complex. The repeated element in the upstream region of HO (5'-CACGAAAA-3') is called the cell cycle box (CCB). From Saccharomyces cerevisiae (strain ATCC 204508 / S288c) (Baker's yeast).
   2031..2741    +  CDS            GFP (S65T): GFP (S65T) is a basic (constitutively fluorescent) green fluorescent protein published in 1995, derived from Aequorea victoria.
   2749..2798    +  CDS            SET1 (fragment): solubility-enhancement tag derived from T7 phage gene 10B
   2806..2853    +  terminator     T7 terminator: transcription terminator for bacteriophage T7 RNA polymerase
   2879..3027    -  CDS            TcR (fragment): tetracycline efflux protein; tet; confers resistance to tetracycline
   3024..3052    -  misc_feature   MCS (fragment): pBluescript multiple cloning site
   3061..3079    -  promoter       T7 promoter: promoter for bacteriophage T7 RNA polymerase
   3082..3239    +  CDS            lacZα (fragment): LacZα fragment of β-galactosidase; lacZ fragment
   3243..3671    +  rep_origin     f1 ori (sequence partly withheld): f1 bacteriophage origin of replication; arrow indicates direction of (+) strand synthesis
   3699..3750    -  misc_feature   bom (fragment): basis of mobility region from pBR322
   3829..4632    -  CDS            URA3: orotidine-5'-phosphate decarboxylase, required for uracil biosynthesis; S. cerevisiae URA3; yeast auxotrophic marker, counterselectable with 5-fluoroorotic acid (5-FOA)
   4633..4848    -  promoter       URA3 promoter: S. cerevisiae URA3
   4856..4905    -  misc_feature   bom (fragment): basis of mobility region from pBR322
   5007..5042    -  CDS            rop (fragment): Rop protein, which maintains plasmids at low copy number; rop
   5110..5613    -  misc_feature   CEN/ARS: S. cerevisiae CEN6 centromere fused to an autonomously replicating sequence
   5650..5754    +  promoter       AmpR promoter: bla
   5755..6615    +  CDS            AmpR: β-lactamase; bla; confers resistance to ampicillin, carbenicillin, and related antibiotics
   6786..211     +  rep_origin     ori (across the origin): high-copy-number ColE1/pMB1/pBR322/pUC origin of replication
