[The description below was written by a language model from this plasmid's Addgene catalogue record and pLannotate feature annotations shown in this document.]
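Description:
KBB354 is a yeast expression plasmid built on the pRS316 backbone, a centromeric E. coli–yeast shuttle vector. In Saccharomyces cerevisiae it is maintained through a CEN6/ARS element, which gives stable low-copy inheritance. Selection in yeast uses the URA3 marker with its own promoter, which complements uracil auxotrophy and can be counterselected with 5-FOA. In bacteria it replicates from a high-copy ColE1/pUC-type origin and confers ampicillin resistance through β-lactamase. The backbone also retains the usual pBluescript-derived elements: an f1 origin, lac promoter/operator and lacZα remnants, and T3 and T7 promoters flanking the cloning site.

The insert encodes a truncated form of the S. cerevisiae cell-cycle transcription factor Swi6, limited to the N-terminal 273 amino acids, fused at its C terminus to GFP (annotated as the S65T variant). The record does not name a promoter for the fusion. However, the annotated SWI6 coding fragment is preceded by a few hundred bases of unannotated sequence and a fragment of VTA1 on the opposite strand. That arrangement is consistent with native upstream genomic sequence having been carried in with the gene, although this is an inference rather than a stated fact. Downstream of GFP lie a short T7 gene 10-derived fragment, a T7 terminator and a piece of a tetracycline resistance gene. These are probably remnants of the vector from which the GFP cassette was taken. No yeast terminator is annotated.

The plasmid allows the subcellular distribution of this Swi6 fragment to be followed in live yeast by fluorescence. The associated work examined Swi6 nuclear shuttling, its dependence on the exportin Crm1, and MBF transcription activation, so the truncation presumably helps map the regions of Swi6 that govern its localisation.
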