Addgene plasmid #185082: KBB354
Purpose: Swi6L-GFP expressin N-term 273 amino acids of Swi6
Depositing lab: Ken Belanger. Depositing organization: Colgate University. Publication: Exportin Crm1 is important for Swi6 nuclear shuttling and MBF transcription activation in Saccharomyces cerevisiae. Belanger KD, Yewdell WT, Barber MF, Russo AN, Pettit MA, Damuth EK, Hussain N, Geier SJ, Belanger KG. BMC Mol Cell Biol. 2022 Feb 21;23(1):10. doi: 10.1186/s12860-022-00409-6. PubMed 35189816.
Backbone
  Vector backbone: pRS316
  Vector type: Yeast Expression
  Selectable markers: URA3
Growth in bacteria
  Bacterial resistance: Ampicillin, 100 μg/mL
  Growth temperature: 37°C
  Growth strain: DH5alpha
  Copy number: High Copy
Gene/Insert
  Gene/Insert name: SWI6
  Species: S. cerevisiae (budding yeast)
  Mutation: Swi6 truncation aa 1-273
  Tag / fusion protein: GFP (C terminal on insert)
  Cloning method: Restriction Enzyme; 5′ cloning site unknown (unknown if destroyed)
Terms and licenses: Academic/Nonprofit Terms; Industry Terms: Not Available to Industry
How to cite: KBB354 was a gift from Ken Belanger (Addgene plasmid # 185082 ; http://n2t.net/addgene:185082 ; RRID:Addgene_185082)
